Addgene plasmid #127527: INCTbiosyn-p35S-GFP(rc)phiC31
Purpose: Plasmid has a CaMV 35S promoter in a forward sequence orientation and an inverted EGFP coding sequence (reverse complement) flanked by attB and attP integrase phiC31 attachment sites.
Depositing lab: Martin Bonamino. Depositing organization: Instituto Nacional de Cancer (INCA). Publication: Genetic switches designed for eukaryotic cells and controlled by serine integrases. Gomide MS, Sales TT, Barros LRC, Limia CG, de Oliveira MA, Florentino LH, Barros LMG, Robledo ML, Jose GPC, Almeida MSM, Lima RN, Rehen SK, Lacorte C, Melo EO, Murad AM, Bonamino MH, Coelho CM, Rech E. Commun Biol. 2020 May 22;3(1):255. doi: 10.1038/s42003-020-0971-8. PubMed 32444777.
Backbone
  Vector backbone: pBluescript SK(-)
  Vector type: Plant Expression
Growth in bacteria
  Bacterial resistance: Ampicillin, 100 μg/mL
  Growth temperature: 37°C
  Growth strain: DH5alpha
  Copy number: High Copy
Gene/Insert
  Gene/Insert name: EGFP reverse complement coding sequence flanked by attB/attP Integrase phiC31 attachment sites. (alt name: Switch vector INT phiC31)
  Species: A. thaliana (mustard weed)
  Insert size (bp): 1511
  Cloning method: Unknown
Terms and licenses: Academic/Nonprofit Terms; Industry Terms: Not Available to Industry
Depositor comments: The whole insert (promoter, CDS and terminator) was synthesized and cloned into backbone plasmid. The CaMV 35S promoter sequence is derived from iGEM registry (BBa_K1547006); the EGFP coding sequence from Chiu, W. et al. Curr. Biol. 6, 325-330 (1996); the attB/P integrase phiC31 attachment sites sequences from Grandchamp, N. et al. PLoS One 9, (2014); and the NOS terminator sequence from pBI426 plasmid of Datla, R.S., et al. Gene 101, 239-246 (1991).
How to cite: INCTbiosyn-p35S-GFP(rc)phiC31 was a gift from Martin Bonamino (Addgene plasmid # 127527 ; http://n2t.net/addgene:127527 ; RRID:Addgene_127527)
