[The description below was written by a language model from this plasmid's Addgene catalogue record and pLannotate feature annotations shown in this document.]
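Description:
INCTbiosyn-p35S-GFP(rc)phiC31 is a plant expression "switch" reporter built on the pBluescript SK(-) cloning backbone, about 4.4 kb in total. It is propagated in E. coli as a high-copy plasmid through its ColE1/pUC-type origin and selected with ampicillin via the β-lactamase gene. The backbone also contributes an f1 origin for single-stranded DNA production, the lac promoter/operator and lacZα remnants around the cloning region, and flanking T3 and T7 phage promoters. The short RSF ori and lacI hits in the annotation are small fragments, probably backbone homology rather than functional elements. No plant selectable marker or T-DNA borders are annotated, so the plasmid appears suited to direct or transient delivery rather than Agrobacterium-mediated transformation.

The synthesized insert of roughly 1.5 kb places the strong constitutive CaMV 35S promoter in the forward orientation, followed by a phiC31 attB site, an EGFP coding sequence in reverse-complement orientation, a phiC31 attP site on the opposite strand, and the nopaline synthase (NOS) terminator. In this starting state the promoter reads into the antisense strand of EGFP, so no fluorescent protein is made. Because the two attachment sites are in opposing orientation, phiC31 serine integrase supplied in trans recombines attB with attP and inverts the intervening segment, setting EGFP in sense orientation between promoter and terminator and switching on fluorescence. The recombination generates attL and attR hybrid sites, which the integrase alone does not recombine, so the flip is effectively unidirectional. The construct serves as a reporter for testing integrase-controlled genetic switches in eukaryotic cells, here plant cells, with Arabidopsis thaliana listed as the associated species.
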