Features (pLannotate 1.2.2; 18 found; start..end, strand, type, name):
      1..42      +  rep_origin     RSF ori (fragment): Plasmids containing the RSF 1030 origin of replication can be propagated in E. coli cells that contain additional plasmids with compatible origins.
     44..136     +  CDS            lacI (fragment): lac repressor; lacI; The lac repressor binds to the lac operator to inhibit transcription in E. coli. This inhibition can be relieved by adding lactose or isopropyl-β-D-thiogalactopyranoside (IPTG).
    149..170     +  protein_bind   CAP binding site: CAP binding activates transcription in the presence of cAMP. E. coli catabolite activator protein
    185..215     +  promoter       lac promoter: promoter for the E. coli lac operon
    223..239     +  protein_bind   lac operator: The lac repressor binds to the lac operator to inhibit transcription in E. coli. This inhibition can be relieved by adding lactose or isopropyl-β-D-thiogalactopyranoside (IPTG). lac repressor encoded by lacI
    284..302     +  promoter       T3 promoter: promoter for bacteriophage T3 RNA polymerase
    361..705     +  promoter       CaMV 35S promoter: strong constitutive promoter from cauliflower mosaic virus
    658..704     +  promoter       minimal CaMV 35S promoter: minimal 35S promoter from cauliflower mosaic virus
    751..784     +  protein_bind   attB: minimal attB site for the φC31 integrase (Groth et al., 2000) phage φC31 integrase
    791..1510    -  CDS            EGFP: the original enhanced GFP (Yang et al., 1996) mammalian codon-optimized
   1513..1552    -  protein_bind   phage φC31 attP (fragment): attachment site of phage φC31 phage φC31 integrase
   1577..1819    +  terminator     NOS terminator: nopaline synthase terminator and poly(A) signal
   1846..1864    -  promoter       T7 promoter: promoter for bacteriophage T7 RNA polymerase
   1867..2024    +  CDS            lacZα (fragment): LacZα fragment of β-galactosidase; lacZ fragment
   2056..2484    -  rep_origin     f1 ori (sequence partly withheld): f1 bacteriophage origin of replication; arrow indicates direction of (+) strand synthesis
   2511..2615    +  promoter       AmpR promoter: bla
   2616..3476    +  CDS            AmpR: β-lactamase; bla; confers resistance to ampicillin, carbenicillin, and related antibiotics
   3647..4235    +  rep_origin     ori: high-copy-number ColE1/pMB1/pBR322/pUC origin of replication
>Addgene plasmid #127527 | INCTbiosyn-p35S-GFP(rc)phiC31 | addgene full sequence | sequence record 250842 | Addgene NGS Result
GAACGACCGAGCGCAGCGAGTCAGTGAGCGAGGAAGCGGAAGAGCGCCCAATACGCAAACCGCCTCTCCC
CGCGCGTTGGCCGATTCATTAATGCAGCTGGCACGACAGGTTTCCCGACTGGAAAGCGGGCAGTGAGCGC
AACGCAATTAATGTGAGTTAGCTCACTCATTAGGCACCCCAGGCTTTACACTTTATGCTTCCGGCTCGTA
TGTTGTGTGGAATTGTGAGCGGATAACAATTTCACACAGGAAACAGCTATGACCATGATTACGCCAAGCT
CGAAATTAACCCTCACTAAAGGGAACAAAAGCTGGAGCTCTAATTCATCAAATTATAACTATATAGACCC
TAATTTCATATGAGACTTTTCAACAAAGGGTAATATCCGGAAACCTCCTCGGATTCCATTGCCCAGCTAT
CTGTCACTTTATTGTGAAGATAGTGGAAAAGGAAGGTGGCTCCTACAAATGCCATCATTGCGATAAAGGA
AAGGCCATCGTTGAAGATGCCTCTGCCGACAGTGGTCCCAAAGATGGACCCCCACCCACGAGGAGCATCG
TGGAAAAAGAAGACGTTCCAACCACGTCTTCAAAGCAAGTGGATTGATGTGATATCTCCACTGACGTAAG
GGATGACGCACAATCCCACTATCCTTCGCAAGACCCTTCCTCTATATAAGGAAGTTCATTTCATTTGGAG
AGGACTAACTGTGCCAAATTATCTTCCAAACTCCTAATCCAATTGAATTCGTGCCAGGGCGTGCCCTTGG
GCTCCCCGGGCGCGCTCGAGTTACTTGTACAGCTCGTCCATGCCGAGAGTGATCCCGGCGGCGGTCACGA
ACTCCAGCAGGACCATGTGATCGCGCTTCTCGTTGGGGTCTTTGCTCAGGGCGGACTGGGTGCTCAGGTA
GTGGTTGTCGGGCAGCAGCACGGGGCCGTCGCCGATGGGGGTGTTCTGCTGGTAGTGGTCGGCGAGCTGC
ACGCTGCCGTCCTCGATGTTGTGGCGGATCTTGAAGTTCACCTTGATGCCGTTCTTCTGCTTGTCGGCCA
TGATATAGACGTTGTGGCTGTTGTAGTTGTACTCCAGCTTGTGCCCCAGGATGTTGCCGTCCTCCTTGAA
GTCGATGCCCTTCAGCTCGATGCGGTTCACCAGGGTGTCGCCCTCGAACTTCACCTCGGCGCGGGTCTTG
TAGTTGCCGTCGTCCTTGAAGAAGATGGTGCGCTCCTGGACGTAGCCTTCGGGCATGGCGGACTTGAAGA
AGTCGTGCTGCTTCATGTGGTCGGGGTAGCGGCTGAAGCACTGCACGCCGTAGGTCAGGGTGGTCACGAG
GGTGGGCCAGGGCACGGGCAGCTTGCCGGTGGTGCAGATGAACTTCAGGGTCAGCTTGCCGTAGGTGGCA
TCGCCCTCGCCCTCGCCGGACACGCTGAACTTGTGGCCGTTTACGTCGCCGTCCAGCTCGACCAGGATGG
GCACCACCCCGGTGAACAGCTCCTCGCCCTTGCTCACCATGGGCCCCCAACTGAGAGAACTCAAAGGTTA
CCCCAGTTGGGGAAGCTTGCGGCCGCGAATTTCCCCGATCGTTCAAACATTTGGCAATAAAGTTTCTTAA
GATTGAATCCTGTTGCCGGTCTTGCGATGATTATCATATAATTTCTGTTGAATTACGTTAAGCATGTAAT
ATTTAACATGTAATGCATGACGTTATTTATGAGATGGGTTTTTATGATTAGAGTCCCGCAATTATACATT
TAATACGCGATAGAAAACAAAATATCGCGCGCAAACTTGGATAAATTATCGCGCGCGGTGTCATCTATGA
GGACTAGATCGGGTACCCAATTCGCCCTATAGTGAGTCGTATTACAATTCACTGGCCGTCGTTTTACAAC
GTCGTGACTGGGAAAACCCTGGCGTTACCCAACTTAATCGCCTTGCAGCACATCCCCCTTTCGCCAGCTG
GCGTAATAGCGAAGAGGCCCGCACCGATCGCCCTTCCCAACAGTTGCGCAGCCTGAATGGCGAATGGCAA
ATTGTAAGCGTTAATATTTTGTTAAAATTCGCGTTAAATTTTTGTTAAATCAGCTCATTTTTTAACCAAT
AGGCCGAAATCGGCAAAATCCCTTATAAATCAAAAGAATAGACCGAGATAGGGT
[37 nt withheld, positions 2155-2191]
AAAGAACGTGGACTCCAACGTCAAAGG
[49 nt withheld, positions 2219-2267]
T
[91 nt withheld, positions 2269-2359]
G
[124 nt withheld, positions 2361-2484]
CAGGTGGCACTTTTCGGGGAAATGTGCGCGGAACCCCTATTTGTTTATTTTTCTAAATACATTCAAATAT
GTATCCGCTCATGAGACAATAACCCTGATAAATGCTTCAATAATATTGAAAAAGGAAGAGTATGAGTATT
CAACATTTCCGTGTCGCCCTTATTCCCTTTTTTGCGGCATTTTGCCTTCCTGTTTTTGCTCACCCAGAAA
CGCTGGTGAAAGTAAAAGATGCTGAAGATCAGTTGGGTGCACGAGTGGGTTACATCGAACTGGATCTCAA
CAGCGGTAAGATCCTTGAGAGTTTTCGCCCCGAAGAACGTTTTCCAATGATGAGCACTTTTAAAGTTCTG
CTATGTGGCGCGGTATTATCCCGTATTGACGCCGGGCAAGAGCAACTCGGTCGCCGCATACACTATTCTC
AGAATGACTTGGTTGAGTACTCACCAGTCACAGAAAAGCATCTTACGGATGGCATGACAGTAAGAGAATT
ATGCAGTGCTGCCATAACCATGAGTGATAACACTGCGGCCAACTTACTTCTGACAACGATCGGAGGACCG
AAGGAGCTAACCGCTTTTTTGCACAACATGGGGGATCATGTAACTCGCCTTGATCGTTGGGAACCGGAGC
TGAATGAAGCCATACCAAACGACGAGCGTGACACCACGATGCCTGTAGCAATGGCAACAACGTTGCGCAA
ACTATTAACTGGCGAACTACTTACTCTAGCTTCCCGGCAACAATTAATAGACTGGATGGAGGCGGATAAA
GTTGCAGGACCACTTCTGCGCTCGGCCCTTCCGGCTGGCTGGTTTATTGCTGATAAATCTGGAGCCGGTG
AGCGTGGGTCTCGCGGTATCATTGCAGCACTGGGGCCAGATGGTAAGCCCTCCCGTATCGTAGTTATCTA
CACGACGGGGAGTCAGGCAACTATGGATGAACGAAATAGACAGATCGCTGAGATAGGTGCCTCACTGATT
AAGCATTGGTAACTGTCAGACCAAGTTTACTCATATATACTTTAGATTGATTTAAAACTTCATTTTTAAT
TTAAAAGGATCTAGGTGAAGATCCTTTTTGATAATCTCATGACCAAAATCCCTTAACGTGAGTTTTCGTT
CCACTGAGCGTCAGACCCCGTAGAAAAGATCAAAGGATCTTCTTGAGATCCTTTTTTTCTGCGCGTAATC
TGCTGCTTGCAAACAAAAAAACCACCGCTACCAGCGGTGGTTTGTTTGCCGGATCAAGAGCTACCAACTC
TTTTTCCGAAGGTAACTGGCTTCAGCAGAGCGCAGATACCAAATACTGTTCTTCTAGTGTAGCCGTAGTT
AGGCCACCACTTCAAGAACTCTGTAGCACCGCCTACATACCTCGCTCTGCTAATCCTGTTACCAGTGGCT
GCTGCCAGTGGCGATAAGTCGTGTCTTACCGGGTTGGACTCAAGACGATAGTTACCGGATAAGGCGCAGC
GGTCGGGCTGAACGGGGGGTTCGTGCACACAGCCCAGCTTGGAGCGAACGACCTACACCGAACTGAGATA
CCTACAGCGTGAGCTATGAGAAAGCGCCACGCTTCCCGAAGGGAGAAAGGCGGACAGGTATCCGGTAAGC
GGCAGGGTCGGAACAGGAGAGCGCACGAGGGAGCTTCCAGGGGGAAACGCCTGGTATCTTTATAGTCCTG
TCGGGTTTCGCCACCTCTGACTTGAGCGTCGATTTTTGTGATGCTCGTCAGGGGGGCGGAGCCTATGGAA
AAACGCCAGCAACGCGGCCTTTTTACGGTTCCTGGCCTTTTGCTGGCCTTTTGCTCACATGTTCTTTCCT
GCGTTATCCCCTGATTCTGTGGATAACCGTATTACCGCCTTTGAGTGAGCTGATACCGCTCGCCGCAGCC
